>Addgene plasmid #20519 | pWZL Neo Myr Flag MAP3K6 | addgene partial sequence | sequence record 26344 | 20519 with pWZL-Fwd
GCCCTCACTCCTTCTCTAGGCGCCGGCCGGATCCAGAATTCGCCACCATGGGGTCTTCAAAATCTAAACC
AAAGGACCCCAGCCAGCGCCGGCGCAGGATCCGAGGTTACCTTGACTACAAAGACGATGACGACAAGCAA
TTGACAAGTTTGTACAAAAAAGTTGGCATGAACTTGCTGCTCTCCTACCGCGATGTGCAGGACTACTCGG
CCATCATTGAGCTGGTGGAGACGCTGCAGGCCTTGCCCACCTGTGATGTGGCCGAGCAGCATAATGTCTG
CTTCCACTACACTTTTGCCCTCAACCGGAGGAACAGGCCTGGGGACCGGGCGAAGGCCCTGTCTGTGCTG
CTGCCGCTGGTACAGCTTGAGGGCTCTGTGGCGCCCGATCTGTACTGCATGTGTGGCCGTATCTACAAGG
ACATGTTCTTCAGCTCGGGTTTCCAGGATGCTGGGCACCGGGAGCAGGCCTATCACTGGTATCGCAAGGC
TTTTGACGTAGAGCCCAGCCTTCACTCAGGCATCAATGCAGCTGTGCTCCTCATTGCTGCCGGGCAGCAC
TTTGAGGATTCCAAAGAGCTCCGGCTAATAGGCATGAAGCTGGGCTGCCTGCTGGCCCGCAAAGGCTGCG
TGGAGAAGATGCAGTATTACTGGGATGTGGGTTTCTACCTGGGAGCCCAGATCCTCGCCAATGACCCCAC
CCAGGTGGTGCTGGCTGCAGAGCAGCTGTATAAGCTCAATGCCCCCATATGGTACCTGGTGTCCGTGATG
GA
