[The description below was written by a language model from this plasmid's Addgene catalogue record.]
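Description:
pWZL Neo Myr Flag MAP3K6 is a retroviral mammalian expression plasmid built on the Gateway-compatible pWZL-Neo-Myr-Flag-DEST backbone. It is propagated in bacteria under ampicillin selection, and a recombination-deficient strain is recommended to limit rearrangement, which is a common concern for vectors carrying repeated retroviral sequences. In mammalian cells, transduced or transfected populations are selected with G418 through the neomycin resistance marker. No feature table is provided, so the promoter driving the insert, the arrangement linking the insert to the neomycin marker, and the bacterial origin of replication are not stated. The copy number is listed as unknown.

The payload is the human MAP3K6 open reading frame (mitogen-activated protein kinase kinase kinase 6, also known as ASK2 or MEKK6). It was moved from a Gateway entry clone into the destination vector by an LR recombination reaction. This places the kinase in frame behind two N-terminal elements supplied by the backbone, a myristoylation signal and a Flag epitope. A myristoylation signal directs lipid modification and membrane targeting of the fusion protein, a strategy commonly used to promote kinase activation. The Flag tag allows detection or immunoprecipitation of the expressed protein.

The plasmid is one member of a library of myristoylated, Flag-tagged human kinase clones made for a genomic study that sought breast cancer oncogenes. It is suited to producing retrovirus for stable expression of membrane-targeted MAP3K6 in gain-of-function experiments. The depositors note that the identity of the gene has been verified, but the clone has not been fully sequenced, so minor mutations cannot be excluded.
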