Addgene plasmid #20519: pWZL Neo Myr Flag MAP3K6
Depositing lab: William Hahn & Jean Zhao. Depositing organization: Dana-Farber Cancer Institute. Publication: Integrative Genomic Approaches Identify IKBKE as a Breast Cancer Oncogene (Kinase Library Clones). Boehm JS, Zhao JJ, Yao J, Kim SY, Firestein R, Dunn IF, Sjostrom SK, Garraway LA, Weremowicz S, Richardson AL, Greulich H, Stewart CJ, Mulvey LA, Shen RR, Ambrogio L, Hirozane-Kishikawa T, Hill DE, Vidal M, Meyerson M, Grenier JK, Hinkle G, Root DE, Roberts TM, Lander ES, Polyak K, Hahn WC. Cell. 2007 Jun 15. 129(6):1065-1079. 10.1016/j.cell.2007.03.052 PubMed 17574021.
Backbone
  Vector backbone: pWZL-Neo-Myr-Flag-DEST
  Backbone manufacturer: William Hahn Lab (available at Addgene, #15300)
  Vector type: Mammalian Expression, Retroviral
  Selectable markers: Neomycin (select with G418)
Growth in bacteria
  Bacterial resistance: Ampicillin, 100 μg/mL
  Growth temperature: 37°C
  Growth strain: Stbl3
  Growth instructions: Stbl3 cells to prevent recombination.
  Copy number: Unknown
Gene/Insert
  Gene/Insert name: MAP3K6 (alt name: mitogen-activated protein kinase kinase kinase 6)
  Species: H. sapiens (human)
  GenBank ID: NM_004672
  Entrez Gene: MAP3K6 (a.k.a. ASK2, MAPKKK6, MEKK6)
  Tag / fusion protein: Myr (N terminal on backbone); Flag (N terminal on backbone)
  Cloning method: Gateway Cloning
  Sequencing primers: 5′ pWZL-Fwd (GAA CCT CCT CGT TCG ACC); 3′ pWZL-Rev (TTC CGG GCC CTC ACA TTG)
Resource information
  A portion of this plasmid was derived from a plasmid made by: 1-H9
Terms and licenses: Academic/Nonprofit Terms; Industry Terms: Not Available to Industry
Depositor comments: ORFs were cloned into Gateway compatible pEntry vectors. An LR recombination reaction was performed to move the ORF to pWZL-Neo-Myr-Flag DEST such that the ORF would have 5' myristoylation and flag tags. This plasmid is part of a kinase library, and the gene has been verified, but has not been fully sequenced for minor mutations. Please see the following link for plasmids from this article that are not part of the kinase library http://www.addgene.org/pubmed/17574021
How to cite: pWZL Neo Myr Flag MAP3K6 was a gift from William Hahn & Jean Zhao (Addgene plasmid # 20519 ; http://n2t.net/addgene:20519 ; RRID:Addgene_20519)
